Addgene plasmid #78817: pcDNA3-FLAG-RIPK3 K50A
Purpose: To overexpress RIPK3 K50A in Mammalian Cells
Depositing lab: Jaewhan Song. Depositing organization: Yonsei University. Publication: CHIP controls necroptosis through ubiquitylation- and lysosome-dependent degradation of RIPK3. Seo J, Lee EW, Sung H, Seong D, Dondelinger Y, Shin J, Jeong M, Lee HK, Kim JH, Han SY, Lee C, Seong JK, Vandenabeele P, Song J. Nat Cell Biol. 2016 Mar;18(3):291-302. doi: 10.1038/ncb3314. Epub 2016 Feb 22. PubMed 26900751.
Backbone
  Vector backbone: pcDNA3-FLAG
  Vector type: Mammalian Expression
Growth in bacteria
  Bacterial resistance: Ampicillin, 100 μg/mL
  Growth temperature: 37°C
  Growth strain: DH5alpha
  Copy number: High Copy
Gene/Insert
  Gene/Insert name: RIPK3
  Species: H. sapiens (human)
  Mutation: K50A
  Entrez Gene: RIPK3 (a.k.a. RIP3)
  Promoter: CMV
  Tag / fusion protein: FLAG (N terminal on backbone)
  Cloning method: Restriction Enzyme; 5′ cloning site unknown (unknown if destroyed); 3′ cloning site unknown (unknown if destroyed)
  Sequencing primers: 5′ CMV-F; 3′ BGHrev
Terms and licenses: Academic/Nonprofit Terms; Industry Terms: Not Available to Industry
How to cite: pcDNA3-FLAG-RIPK3 K50A was a gift from Jaewhan Song (Addgene plasmid # 78817 ; http://n2t.net/addgene:78817 ; RRID:Addgene_78817)
