[The description below was written by a language model from this plasmid's Addgene catalogue record and pLannotate feature annotations shown in this document.]
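Description:
pcDNA3-FLAG-RIPK3 K50A is a mammalian expression plasmid of about 7 kb, built on a pcDNA3-FLAG backbone, for overexpressing a point mutant of human RIPK3 (receptor-interacting serine/threonine kinase 3, also called RIP3). It is maintained in E. coli as a high-copy plasmid through a ColE1/pUC-type origin and selected with ampicillin via the β-lactamase gene and its own promoter. An f1 origin is also present. For mammalian cells, the backbone carries a neomycin phosphotransferase cassette driven by the SV40 enhancer/early promoter and ended by an SV40 polyadenylation signal, which in principle allows G418 selection of stable transfectants.

The expression unit consists of the CMV immediate-early enhancer and promoter, a short FLAG epitope sequence supplied by the backbone, the RIPK3 open reading frame and the bovine growth hormone polyadenylation signal. The automated annotation labels the tag as a fragment of 3xFLAG; its short length fits the single N-terminal FLAG tag in the catalogue entry. T7 and SP6 promoters flank the insert, as is usual for pcDNA3. The small hits annotated as HIV-1 LTR, ble, lacI and bom fragments are most likely incidental matches to backbone sequence rather than functional parts. The cloning sites used for the insert are not recorded.

The K50A substitution replaces a lysine in the RIPK3 kinase domain and is commonly used as a kinase-inactive variant, although the record itself does not state its functional effect. The plasmid was deposited with a study of RIPK3 ubiquitylation, lysosome-dependent degradation and necroptosis. It suits transient or stable overexpression of FLAG-detectable mutant RIPK3, for example alongside the wild-type protein.
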