Features (pLannotate 1.2.2; 22 found; start..end, strand, type, name):
     36..80      -  misc_feature   bom (fragment): basis of mobility region from pBR322
    235..614     +  enhancer       CMV enhancer: human cytomegalovirus immediate early enhancer
    615..818     +  promoter       CMV promoter: human cytomegalovirus (CMV) immediate early promoter
    814..847     +  LTR            5' LTR (truncated) (fragment): truncated 5' long terminal repeat (LTR) from HIV-1
    863..881     +  promoter       T7 promoter: promoter for bacteriophage T7 RNA polymerase
    907..931     +  CDS            3xFLAG (fragment): three tandem FLAG® epitope tags
    985..2538    +  CDS            RIPK3: RIPK3_HUMAN - Also known as RIP3 From Homo sapiens (Human).
   2551..2569    -  promoter       SP6 promoter: promoter for bacteriophage SP6 RNA polymerase
   2595..2819    +  polyA_signal   bGH poly(A) signal: bovine growth hormone polyadenylation signal
   2823..2844    +  promoter       SV40 promoter (fragment): SV40 enhancer and early promoter
   2865..3293    +  rep_origin     f1 ori (sequence partly withheld): f1 bacteriophage origin of replication; arrow indicates direction of (+) strand synthesis
   3307..3637    +  promoter       SV40 promoter: SV40 enhancer and early promoter
   3704..4495    +  CDS            neo: KKA2_KLEPN - Also known as kan, nptII. Experimental evidence at protein level: Swiss-Prot protein existence level 1. Resistance to kanamycin, neomycin, paromomycin, ribostamycin, butirosin and gentamicin B. From Klebsiella pneumoniae.
   4519..4677    +  CDS            ble (fragment): BLE_KLEPN - Experimental evidence at protein level: Swiss-Prot protein existence level 1. Binding protein with a strong affinity to the bleomycin family of antibiotics. Binds to CL990; an antimitotic-antibiotic compound. From Klebsiella pneumoniae.
   4672..4793    +  polyA_signal   SV40 poly(A) signal: SV40 polyadenylation signal
   4866..4882    -  protein_bind   lac operator: The lac repressor binds to the lac operator to inhibit transcription in E. coli. This inhibition can be relieved by adding lactose or isopropyl-β-D-thiogalactopyranoside (IPTG). lac repressor encoded by lacI
   4890..4920    -  promoter       lac promoter: promoter for the E. coli lac operon
   4935..4956    -  protein_bind   CAP binding site: CAP binding activates transcription in the presence of cAMP. E. coli catabolite activator protein
   4969..5061    -  CDS            lacI (fragment): lac repressor; lacI; The lac repressor binds to the lac operator to inhibit transcription in E. coli. This inhibition can be relieved by adding lactose or isopropyl-β-D-thiogalactopyranoside (IPTG).
   5244..5832    -  rep_origin     ori: high-copy-number ColE1/pMB1/pBR322/pUC origin of replication
   6003..6863    -  CDS            AmpR: β-lactamase; bla; confers resistance to ampicillin, carbenicillin, and related antibiotics
   6864..6968    -  promoter       AmpR promoter: bla
>Addgene plasmid #78817 | pcDNA3-FLAG-RIPK3 K50A | addgene full sequence | sequence record 149277 | Addgene assembled sequence
GACGGATCGGGAGATCTCCCGATCCCCTATGGTCGACTCTCAGTACAATCTGCTCTGATGCCGCATAGTT
AAGCCAGTATCTGCTCCCTGCTTGTGTGTTGGAGGTCGCTGAGTAGTGCGCGAGCAAAATTTAAGCTACA
ACAAGGCAAGGCTTGACCGACAATTGCATGAAGAATCTGCTTAGGGTTAGGCGTTTTGCGCTGCTTCGCG
ATGTACGGGCCAGATATACGCGTTGACATTGATTATTGACTAGTTATTAATAGTAATCAATTACGGGGTC
ATTAGTTCATAGCCCATATATGGAGTTCCGCGTTACATAACTTACGGTAAATGGCCCGCCTGGCTGACCG
CCCAACGACCCCCGCCCATTGACGTCAATAATGACGTATGTTCCCATAGTAACGCCAATAGGGACTTTCC
ATTGACGTCAATGGGTGGACTATTTACGGTAAACTGCCCACTTGGCAGTACATCAAGTGTATCATATGCC
AAGTACGCCCCCTATTGACGTCAATGACGGTAAATGGCCCGCCTGGCATTATGCCCAGTACATGACCTTA
TGGGACTTTCCTACTTGGCAGTACATCTACGTATTAGTCATCGCTATTACCATGGTGATGCGGTTTTGGC
AGTACATCAATGGGCGTGGATAGCGGTTTGACTCACGGGGATTTCCAAGTCTCCACCCCATTGACGTCAA
TGGGAGTTTGTTTTGGCACCAAAATCAACGGGACTTTCCAAAATGTCGTAACAACTCCGCCCCATTGACG
CAAATGGGCGGTAGGCGTGTACGGTGGGAGGTCTATATAAGCAGAGCTCTCTGGCTAACTAGAGAACCCA
CTGCTTACTGGCTTATCGAAATTAATACGACTCACTATAGGGAGACCCAAGCTTGCCGCCACCATGGATT
ACAAGGATGACGACGATAAGAGCGCGGGCGGATCCGAATTCTGCAGATATCCATCACACTGGCGGCCGCT
CGAGATGTCGTGCGTCAAGTTATGGCCCAGCGGTGCCCCCGCCCCCTTGGTGTCCATCGAGGAACTGGAG
AACCAGGAGCTCGTCGGCAAAGGCGGGTTCGGCACAGTGTTCCGGGCGCAACATAGGAAGTGGGGCTACG
ATGTGGCGGTCGCGATCGTAAACTCGAAGGCGATATCCAGGGAGGTCAAGGCCATGGCAAGTCTGGATAA
CGAATTCGTGCTGCGCCTAGAAGGGGTTATCGAGAAGGTGAACTGGGACCAAGATCCCAAGCCGGCTCTG
GTGACTAAATTCATGGAGAACGGCTCCTTGTCGGGGCTGCTGCAGTCCCAGTGCCCTCGGCCCTGGCCGC
TCCTTTGCCGCCTGCTGAAAGAAGTGGTGCTTGGGATGTTTTACCTGCACGACCAGAACCCGGTGCTCCT
GCACCGGGACCTCAAGCCATCCAACGTCCTGCTGGACCCAGAGCTGCACGTCAAGCTGGCAGATTTTGGC
CTGTCCACATTTCAGGGAGGCTCACAGTCAGGGACAGGGTCCGGGGAGCCAGGGGGCACCCTGGGCTACT
TGGCCCCAGAACTGTTTGTTAACGTAAACCGGAAGGCCTCCACAGCCAGTGACGTCTACAGCTTCGGGAT
CCTAATGTGGGCAGTGCTTGCTGGAAGAGAAGTTGAGTTGCCAACCGAACCATCACTCGTGTACGAAGCA
GTGTGCAACAGGCAGAACCGGCCTTCATTGGCTGAGCTGCCCCAAGCCGGGCCTGAGACTCCCGGCTTAG
AAGGACTGAAGGAGCTAATGCAGCTCTGCTGGAGCAGTGAGCCCAAGGACAGACCCTCCTTCCAGGAATG
CCTACCAAAAACTGATGAAGTCTTCCAGATGGTGGAGAACAATATGAATGCTGCTGTCTCCACGGTAAAG
GATTTCCTGTCTCAGCTCAGGAGCAGCAATAGGAGATTTTCTATCCCAGAGTCAGGCCAAGGAGGGACAG
AAATGGATGGCTTTAGGAGAACCATAGAAAACCAGCACTCTCGTAATGATGTCATGGTTTCTGAGTGGCT
AAACAAACTGAATCTAGAGGAGCCTCCCAGCTCTGTTCCTAAAAAATGCCCGAGCCTTACCAAGAGGAGC
AGGGCACAAGAGGAGCAGGTTCCACAAGCCTGGACAGCAGGCACATCTTCAGATTCGATGGCCCAACCTC
CCCAGACTCCAGAGACCTCAACTTTCAGAAACCAGATGCCCAGCCCTACCTCAACTGGAACACCAAGTCC
TGGACCCCGAGGGAATCAGGGGGCTGAGAGACAAGGCATGAACTGGTCCTGCAGGACCCCGGAGCCAAAT
CCAGTAACAGGGCGACCGCTCGTTAACATATACAACTGCTCTGGGGTGCAAGTTGGAGACAACAACTACT
TGACTATGCAACAGACAACTGCCTTGCCCACATGGGGCTTGGCACCTTCGGGCAAGGGGAGGGGCTTGCA
GCACCCCCCACCAGTAGGTTCGCAAGAAGGCCCTAAAGATCCTGAAGCCTGGAGCAGGCCACAGGGTTGG
TATAATCATAGCGGGAAATAAGGGCCCTATTCTATAGTGTCACCTAAATGCTAGAGCTCGCTGATCAGCC
TCGACTGTGCCTTCTAGTTGCCAGCCATCTGTTGTTTGCCCCTCCCCCGTGCCTTCCTTGACCCTGGAAG
GTGCCACTCCCACTGTCCTTTCCTAATAAAATGAGGAAATTGCATCGCATTGTCTGAGTAGGTGTCATTC
TATTCTGGGGGGTGGGGTGGGGCAGGACAGCAAGGGGGAGGATTGGGAAGACAATAGCAGGCATGCTGGG
GATGCGGTGGGCTCTATGGCTTCTGAGGCGGAAAGAACCAGCTGGGGCTCTAGGGGGTATCCCC
[124 nt withheld, positions 2865-2988]
C
[32 nt withheld, positions 2990-3021]
CA
[57 nt withheld, positions 3024-3080]
A
[49 nt withheld, positions 3082-3130]
CCTTTGACGTTGGAGTCCACGTTCTTT
[37 nt withheld, positions 3158-3194]
ACCCTATCTCGGTCTATTCTTTTGATTTATAAGGGATTTTGGGGATTTCGGCCTATTGGTTAAAAAATGA
GCTGATTTAACAAAAATTTAACGCGAATTAATTCTGTGGAATGTGTGTCAGTTAGGGTGTGGAAAGTCCC
CAGGCTCCCCAGGCAGGCAGAAGTATGCAAAGCATGCATCTCAATTAGTCAGCAACCAGGTGTGGAAAGT
CCCCAGGCTCCCCAGCAGGCAGAAGTATGCAAAGCATGCATCTCAATTAGTCAGCAACCATAGTCCCGCC
CCTAACTCCGCCCATCCCGCCCCTAACTCCGCCCAGTTCCGCCCATTCTCCGCCCCATGGCTGACTAATT
TTTTTTATTTATGCAGAGGCCGAGGCCGCCTCTGCCTCTGAGCTATTCCAGAAGTAGTGAGGAGGCTTTT
TTGGAGGCCTAGGCTTTTGCAAAAAGCTCCCGGGAGCTTGTATATCCATTTTCGGATCTGATCAAGAGAC
AGGATGAGGATCGTTTCGCATGATTGAACAAGATGGATTGCACGCAGGTTCTCCGGCCGCTTGGGTGGAG
AGGCTATTCGGCTATGACTGGGCACAACAGACAATCGGCTGCTCTGATGCCGCCGTGTTCCGGCTGTCAG
CGCAGGGGCGCCCGGTTCTTTTTGTCAAGACCGACCTGTCCGGTGCCCTGAATGAACTGCAGGACGAGGC
AGCGCGGCTATCGTGGCTGGCCACGACGGGCGTTCCTTGCGCAGCTGTGCTCGACGTTGTCACTGAAGCG
GGAAGGGACTGGCTGCTATTGGGCGAAGTGCCGGGGCAGGATCTCCTGTCATCTCACCTTGCTCCTGCCG
AGAAAGTATCCATCATGGCTGATGCAATGCGGCGGCTGCATACGCTTGATCCGGCTACCTGCCCATTCGA
CCACCAAGCGAAACATCGCATCGAGCGAGCACGTACTCGGATGGAAGCCGGTCTTGTCGATCAGGATGAT
CTGGACGAAGAGCATCAGGGGCTCGCGCCAGCCGAACTGTTCGCCAGGCTCAAGGCGCGCATGCCCGACG
GCGAGGATCTCGTCGTGACCCATGGCGATGCCTGCTTGCCGAATATCATGGTGGAAAATGGCCGCTTTTC
TGGATTCATCGACTGTGGCCGGCTGGGTGTGGCGGACCGCTATCAGGACATAGCGTTGGCTACCCGTGAT
ATTGCTGAAGAGCTTGGCGGCGAATGGGCTGACCGCTTCCTCGTGCTTTACGGTATCGCCGCTCCCGATT
CGCAGCGCATCGCCTTCTATCGCCTTCTTGACGAGTTCTTCTGAGCGGGACTCTGGGGTTCGAAATGACC
GACCAAGCGACGCCCAACCTGCCATCACGAGATTTCGATTCCACCGCCGCCTTCTATGAAAGGTTGGGCT
TCGGAATCGTTTTCCGGGACGCCGGCTGGATGATCCTCCAGCGCGGGGATCTCATGCTGGAGTTCTTCGC
CCACCCCAACTTGTTTATTGCAGCTTATAATGGTTACAAATAAAGCAATAGCATCACAAATTTCACAAAT
AAAGCATTTTTTTCACTGCATTCTAGTTGTGGTTTGTCCAAACTCATCAATGTATCTTATCATGTCTGTA
TACCGTCGACCTCTAGCTAGAGCTTGGCGTAATCATGGTCATAGCTGTTTCCTGTGTGAAATTGTTATCC
GCTCACAATTCCACACAACATACGAGCCGGAAGCATAAAGTGTAAAGCCTGGGGTGCCTAATGAGTGAGC
TAACTCACATTAATTGCGTTGCGCTCACTGCCCGCTTTCCAGTCGGGAAACCTGTCGTGCCAGCTGCATT
AATGAATCGGCCAACGCGCGGGGAGAGGCGGTTTGCGTATTGGGCGCTCTTCCGCTTCCTCGCTCACTGA
CTCGCTGCGCTCGGTCGTTCGGCTGCGGCGAGCGGTATCAGCTCACTCAAAGGCGGTAATACGGTTATCC
ACAGAATCAGGGGATAACGCAGGAAAGAACATGTGAGCAAAAGGCCAGCAAAAGGCCAGGAACCGTAAAA
AGGCCGCGTTGCTGGCGTTTTTCCATAGGCTCCGCCCCCCTGACGAGCATCACAAAAATCGACGCTCAAG
TCAGAGGTGGCGAAACCCGACAGGACTATAAAGATACCAGGCGTTTCCCCCTGGAAGCTCCCTCGTGCGC
TCTCCTGTTCCGACCCTGCCGCTTACCGGATACCTGTCCGCCTTTCTCCCTTCGGGAAGCGTGGCGCTTT
CTCAATGCTCACGCTGTAGGTATCTCAGTTCGGTGTAGGTCGTTCGCTCCAAGCTGGGCTGTGTGCACGA
ACCCCCCGTTCAGCCCGACCGCTGCGCCTTATCCGGTAACTATCGTCTTGAGTCCAACCCGGTAAGACAC
GACTTATCGCCACTGGCAGCAGCCACTGGTAACAGGATTAGCAGAGCGAGGTATGTAGGCGGTGCTACAG
AGTTCTTGAAGTGGTGGCCTAACTACGGCTACACTAGAAGGACAGTATTTGGTATCTGCGCTCTGCTGAA
GCCAGTTACCTTCGGAAAAAGAGTTGGTAGCTCTTGATCCGGCAAACAAACCACCGCTGGTAGCGGTGGT
TTTTTTGTTTGCAAGCAGCAGATTACGCGCAGAAAAAAAGGATCTCAAGAAGATCCTTTGATCTTTTCTA
CGGGGTCTGACGCTCAGTGGAACGAAAACTCACGTTAAGGGATTTTGGTCATGAGATTATCAAAAAGGAT
CTTCACCTAGATCCTTTTAAATTAAAAATGAAGTTTTAAATCAATCTAAAGTATATATGAGTAAACTTGG
TCTGACAGTTACCAATGCTTAATCAGTGAGGCACCTATCTCAGCGATCTGTCTATTTCGTTCATCCATAG
TTGCCTGACTCCCCGTCGTGTAGATAACTACGATACGGGAGGGCTTACCATCTGGCCCCAGTGCTGCAAT
GATACCGCGAGACCCACGCTCACCGGCTCCAGATTTATCAGCAATAAACCAGCCAGCCGGAAGGGCCGAG
CGCAGAAGTGGTCCTGCAACTTTATCCGCCTCCATCCAGTCTATTAATTGTTGCCGGGAAGCTAGAGTAA
GTAGTTCGCCAGTTAATAGTTTGCGCAACGTTGTTGCCATTGCTACAGGCATCGTGGTGTCACGCTCGTC
GTTTGGTATGGCTTCATTCAGCTCCGGTTCCCAACGATCAAGGCGAGTTACATGATCCCCCATGTTGTGC
AAAAAAGCGGTTAGCTCCTTCGGTCCTCCGATCGTTGTCAGAAGTAAGTTGGCCGCAGTGTTATCACTCA
TGGTTATGGCAGCACTGCATAATTCTCTTACTGTCATGCCATCCGTAAGATGCTTTTCTGTGACTGGTGA
GTACTCAACCAAGTCATTCTGAGAATAGTGTATGCGGCGACCGAGTTGCTCTTGCCCGGCGTCAATACGG
GATAATACCGCGCCACATAGCAGAACTTTAAAAGTGCTCATCATTGGAAAACGTTCTTCGGGGCGAAAAC
TCTCAAGGATCTTACCGCTGTTGAGATCCAGTTCGATGTAACCCACTCGTGCACCCAACTGATCTTCAGC
ATCTTTTACTTTCACCAGCGTTTCTGGGTGAGCAAAAACAGGAAGGCAAAATGCCGCAAAAAAGGGAATA
AGGGCGACACGGAAATGTTGAATACTCATACTCTTCCTTTTTCAATATTATTGAAGCATTTATCAGGGTT
ATTGTCTCATGAGCGGATACATATTTGAATGTATTTAGAAAAATAAACAAATAGGGGTTCCGCGCACATT
TCCCCGAAAAGTGCCACCTGACGTC
