>Addgene plasmid #78817 | pcDNA3-FLAG-RIPK3 K50A | addgene partial sequence | sequence record 149275 | CMV-F 5'-CGCAAATGGGCGGTAGGCGTG-3'
ACTAGAGAACCCACTGCTTACTGGCTTATCGAAATTAATACGACTCACTATAGGGAGACCCAAGCTTGCC
GCCACCATGGATTACAAGGATGACGACGATAAGAGCGCGGGCGGATCCGAATTCTGCAGATATCCATCAC
ACTGGCGGCCGCTCGAGATGTCGTGCGTCAAGTTATGGCCCAGCGGTGCCCCCGCCCCCTTGGTGTCCAT
CGAGGAACTGGAGAACCAGGAGCTCGTCGGCAAAGGCGGGTTCGGCACAGTGTTCCGGGCGCAACATAGG
AAGTGGGGCTACGATGTGGCGGTCGCGATCGTAAACTCGAAGGCGATATCCAGGGAGGTCAAGGCCATGG
CAAGTCTGGATAACGAATTCGTGCTGCGCCTAGAAGGGGTTATCGAGAAGGTGAACTGGGACCAAGATCC
CAAGCCGGCTCTGGTGACTAAATTCATGGAGAACGGCTCCTTGTCGGGGCTGCTGCAGTCCCAGTGCCCT
CGGCCCTGGCCGCTCCTTTGCCGCCTGCTGAAAGAAGTGGTGCTTGGGATGTTTTACCTGCACGACCAGA
ACCCGGTGCTCCTGCACCGGGACCTCAAGCCATCCAACGTCCTGCTGGACCCAGAGCTGCACGTCAAGCT
GGCAGATTTTGGCCTGTCCACATTTCAGGGAGGCTCACAGTCAGGGACAGGGTCCGGGGAGCCAGGGGGC
ACCCTGGGCTACTTGGCCCCAGAACTGTTTGTTAACGTAAACCGGAAGGCCTCCACAGCCAGTGACGTCT
ACAGCTTCGGGATCCTAATGTGGGCAGTGCTTGCTGGAAGAGAAGTTGAGTTGCCAACCGAACCATCACT
CGTGTACGAAGCAGTGTGCAACAGGCAGAACCGGCCTTCATTGGCTGAGCTGCCCCAAGCCGGG
