>Addgene plasmid #78817 | pcDNA3-FLAG-RIPK3 K50A | addgene partial sequence | sequence record 149276 | BGH-rev 5'-TAGAAGGCACAGTCGAGG-3'
CTATAGAATAGGGCCCTTATTTCCCGCTATGATTATACCAACCCTGTGGCCTGCTCCAGGCTTCAGGATC
TTTAGGGCCTTCTTGCGAACCTACTGGTGGGGGGTGCTGCAAGCCCCTCCCCTTGCCCGAAGGTGCCAAG
CCCCATGTGGGCAAGGCAGTTGTCTGTTGCATAGTCAAGTAGTTGTTGTCTCCAACTTGCACCCCAGAGC
AGTTGTATATGTTAACGAGCGGTCGCCCTGTTACTGGATTTGGCTCCGGGGTCCTGCAGGACCAGTTCAT
GCCTTGTCTCTCAGCCCCCTGATTCCCTCGGGGTCCAGGACTTGGTGTTCCAGTTGAGGTAGGGCTGGGC
ATCTGGTTTCTGAAAGTTGAGGTCTCTGGAGTCTGGGGAGGTTGGGCCATCGAATCTGAAGATGTGCCTG
CTGTCCAGGCTTGTGGAACCTGCTCCTCTTGTGCCCTGCTCCTCTTGGTAAGGCTCGGGCATTTTTTAGG
AACAGAGCTGGGAGGCTCCTCTAGATTCAGTTTGTTTAGCCACTCAGAAACCATGACATCATTACGAGAG
TGCTGGTTTTCTATGGTTCTCCTAAAGCCATCCATTTCTGTCCCTCCTTGGCCTGACTCTGGGATAGAAA
ATCTCCTATTGCTGCTCCTGAGCTGAGACAGGAAATCCTTTACCGTGGAGACAGCAGCATTCATATTGTT
CTCCACCATCTGGAAGACTTCATCAGTTTTTGGTAGGCATTCCTGGAAGGAGGGTCTGTCCTTGGGCTCA
CTGCTCCAGCAGAGCTGCATTAGCTCC
